Addgene plasmid #48295: pFastBac His6 TEV cloning vector with BioBrick polycistronic restriction sites (11B)
Purpose: (Empty Backbone)
Depositing lab: Scott Gradia. Depositing organization: University of California, Berkeley. Publication: MacroBac: New Technologies for Robust and Efficient Large-Scale Production of Recombinant Multiprotein Complexes. Gradia SD, Ishida JP, Tsai MS, Jeans C, Tainer JA, Fuss JO. Methods Enzymol. 2017;592:1-26. doi: 10.1016/bs.mie.2017.03.008. Epub 2017 May 15. PubMed 28668116.
Backbone
  Vector backbone: pFastBac
  Backbone size (bp): 5407
  Vector type: Insect Expression
  Tag / fusion protein: His6 (N terminal on backbone)
Growth in bacteria
  Bacterial resistance: Ampicillin, 100 μg/mL
  Growth temperature: 37°C
  Growth strain: XL1 Blue
  Copy number: High Copy
Gene/Insert
  Gene/Insert name: None
Terms and licenses: Academic/Nonprofit Terms; Industry Terms: Not Available to Industry
Depositor comments: This plasmid is a LIC-adapted pFastBac vector. It uses the same PCR primer tags as with most of our other vectors, so one PCR product can be inserted into many different vectors at once. This vector has a TEV cleavable His6 tag on the N-terminus. Add the following tags to your PCR primers: LicV1 Forward Tag TACTTCCAATCCAATGCA(ATG) LicV1 Reverse Tag TTATCCACTTCCAATGTTATTA Linearize this plasmid with SspI and gel purify the product, then T4-treat with dGTP. For the PCR product, T4-treat with dCTP. Series 11 vectors have BioBrick restriction sites to facilitate subcloning reactions to make polycistronic expression vectors. NotI, PacI, AsiSI, and SbfI are the restriction enzyme sites that flank your open reading frame. For more information, please see our website: http://qb3.berkeley.edu/qb3/macrolab/
How to cite: pFastBac His6 TEV cloning vector with BioBrick polycistronic restriction sites (11B) was a gift from Scott Gradia (Addgene plasmid # 48295 ; http://n2t.net/addgene:48295 ; RRID:Addgene_48295)
