[The description below was written by a language model from this plasmid's Addgene catalogue record and pLannotate feature annotations shown in this document.]
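Description:
pFastBac His6 TEV cloning vector with BioBrick polycistronic restriction sites (11B) is an empty 5,407 bp insect-expression backbone derived from pFastBac, intended as a baculovirus transfer (donor) plasmid. In E. coli it replicates from a ColE1/pMB1-type origin and is selected with ampicillin through the bla gene. The annotation also finds an f1 origin, the pBR322 bom region and a rop gene, although the catalogue lists the plasmid as high copy. No insert is present.

The expression cassette lies between the Tn7R and Tn7L ends of a mini-Tn7 element. In the pFastBac system, this arrangement allows the intervening DNA to be transposed into a baculovirus shuttle genome (bacmid) carried in E. coli. Within these ends are a gentamicin acetyltransferase gene driven by the class 1 integron Pc promoter, which serves as the marker that travels with the cassette, and the Autographa californica polyhedrin promoter for strong late expression in infected insect cells. Downstream of the promoter are an N-terminal 6xHis tag, a TEV protease cleavage site, the cloning position, and an SV40 polyadenylation signal. A cloned protein therefore carries a removable affinity tag.

The depositor describes the vector as adapted for ligation-independent cloning. It is linearised at an SspI site and uses the same primer tags as other vectors in the series, so one PCR product can be placed into several vectors in parallel. As a Series 11 member, it also has NotI, PacI, AsiSI and SbfI sites flanking the open reading frame. These allow BioBrick-style iterative subcloning of cassettes into polycistronic constructs for co-expressing recombinant multiprotein complexes.
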