Features (pLannotate 1.2.2; 18 found; start..end, strand, type, name):
     68..292     -  mobile_element Tn7R: mini-Tn7 element (right end of the Tn7 transposon) Tn7
    359..892     -  CDS            GmR: gentamycin acetyltransferase; aacC1; confers resistance to gentamycin
   1062..1090    -  promoter       Pc promoter: intI1 (promoter lies within the coding sequence); class 1 integron promoter
   1068..1415    -  CDS            YPR2_ECOLX (fragment): Protein predicted: Swiss-Prot protein existence level 4. From Escherichia coli.
   1473..1547    +  promoter       polyhedrin promoter (fragment): polh from Autographa californica; promoter for the baculovirus polyhedrin gene
   1611..1628    +  CDS            6xHis: 6xHis affinity tag
   1629..1645    +  CDS            TEV site (fragment): tobacco etch virus (TEV) protease recognition and cleavage site
   1788..1871    +  CDS            large T antigen (fragment): large T antigen from SV40 (simian virus 40)
   1894..2028    +  polyA_signal   SV40 poly(A) signal: SV40 polyadenylation signal
   2073..2238    -  mobile_element Tn7L: mini-Tn7 element (left end of the Tn7 transposon) Tn7
   2401..2417    +  CDS            lacZα (fragment): LacZα fragment of β-galactosidase; lacZ fragment
   2422..2850    +  rep_origin     f1 ori (sequence partly withheld): f1 bacteriophage origin of replication; arrow indicates direction of (+) strand synthesis
   2904..3008    +  promoter       AmpR promoter: bla
   3009..3869    +  CDS            AmpR: β-lactamase; bla; confers resistance to ampicillin, carbenicillin, and related antibiotics
   4040..4628    +  rep_origin     ori: high-copy-number ColE1/pMB1/pBR322/pUC origin of replication
   4819..4957    -  misc_feature   bom: basis of mobility region from pBR322
   5059..5250    -  CDS            rop: Rop protein, which maintains plasmids at low copy number; rop
   5291..5401    +  CDS            mbeC (fragment): MBEC_ECOLX - Experimental evidence at protein level: Swiss-Prot protein existence level 1. Required for efficient mobilization of ColE1 plasmid and is thus essential to promote the specific transfer of the plasmid during conjugation. Probably functions by inducing DNA bending, helping the MbeA relaxase to melt the DNA around the nic site and cleave the phosphodiester bond. Binds specifically double-stranded DNA (dsDNA) containing the ColE1 oriT but does not recognize the inverted repeat (IR). From Escherichia coli.
>Addgene plasmid #48295 | pFastBac His6 TEV cloning vector with BioBrick polycistronic restriction sites (11B) | depositor full sequence | sequence record 69777 | Full Sequence
GACCAGCCGCGTAACCTGGCAAAATCGGTTACGGTTGAGTAATAAATGGATGCCCTGCGTAAGCGGGTGT
GGGCGGACAATAAAGTCTTAAACTGAACAAAATAGATCTAAACTATGACAATAAAGTCTTAAACTAGACA
GAATAGTTGTAAACTGAAATCAGTCCAGTTATGCTGTGAAAAAGCATACTGGACTTTTGTTATGGCTAAA
GCAAACTCTTCATTTTCTGAAGTGCAAATTGCCCGTCGTATTAAAGAGGGGCGTGGCCAAGGGCATGGTA
AAGACTATATTCGCGGCGTTGTGACAATTTACCGAACAACTCCGCGGCCGGGAAGCCGATCTCGGCTTGA
ACGAATTGTTAGGTGGCGGTACTTGGGTCGATATCAAAGTGCATCACTTCTTCCCGTATGCCCAACTTTG
TATAGAGAGCCACTGCGGGATCGTCACCGTAATCTGCTTGCACGTAGATCACATAAGCACCAAGCGCGTT
GGCCTCATGCTTGAGGAGATTGATGAGCGCGGTGGCAATGCCCTGCCTCCGGTGCTCGCCGGAGACTGCG
AGATCATAGATATAGATCTCACTACGCGGCTGCTCAAACTTGGGCAGAACGTAAGCCGCGAGAGCGCCAA
CAACCGCTTCTTGGTCGAAGGCAGCAAGCGCGATGAATGTCTTACTACGGAGCAAGTTCCCGAGGTAATC
GGAGTCCGGCTGATGTTGGGAGTAGGTGGCTACGTCTCCGAACTCACGACCGAAAAGATCAAGAGCAGCC
CGCATGGATTTGACTTGGTCAGGGCCGAGCCTACATGTGCGAATGATGCCCATACTTGAGCCACCTAACT
TTGTTTTAGGGCGACTGCCCTGCTGCGTAACATCGTTGCTGCTCCATAACATCAAACATCGACCCACGGC
GTAACGCGCTTGCTGCTTGGATGCCCGAGGCATAGACTGTACAAAAAAACAGTCATAACAAGCCATGAAA
ACCGCCACTGCGCCGTTACCACCGCTGCGTTCGGTCAAGGTTCTGGACCAGTTGCGTGAGCGCATACGCT
ACTTGCATTACAGTTTACGAACCGAACAGGCTTATGTCAACTGGGTTCGTGCCTTCATCCGTTTCCACGG
TGTGCGTCACCCGGCAACCTTGGGCAGCAGCGAAGTCGAGGCATTTCTGTCCTGGCTGGCGAACGAGCGC
AAGGTTTCGGTCTCCACGCATCGTCAGGCATTGGCGGCCTTGCTGTTCTTCTACGGCAAGGTGCTGTGCA
CGGATCTGCCCTGGCTTCAGGAGATCGGAAGACCTCGGCCGTCGCGGCGCTTGCCGGTGGTGCTGACCCC
GGATGAAGTGGTTCGCATCCTCGGTTTTCTGGAAGGCGAGCATCGTTTGTTCGCCCAGGACTCTAGCTAT
AGTTCTAGTGGTTGGCTACGTATACTCCGGACTATTAATAGATCATGGAGATAATTAGCGGCCGCTTAAT
TAAAAATGATAACCATCTCGCAAATAAATAAGTATTTTACTGTTTTCGTAACAGTTTTGTAATAAAAAAA
CCTATAACTATTCCGGATTATTCATACCGTCCCACCATCGGGCGCGGATCCCGGTCCGATGGGTTCTTCT
CACCATCACCATCACCATGAAAACCTGTACTTCCAATCCAATATTGGAAGTGGATAACGGATCCGAATTC
GAGCGCCGTCGACAAGCTTGCGGCCTCATGATCTCCTAGGGGCCTCATGATCTCCTAGGGGCCGCACTCG
AGGCATGCGGTACCAAGCTTGTCGAGAAGTACTAGAGGATCATAATCAGCCATACCACATTTGTAGAGGT
TTTACTTGCTTTAAAAAACCTCCCACACCTCCCCCTGAACCTGAAACATAAAATGAATGCAATTGTTGTT
GTTAACTTGTTTATTGCAGCTTATAATGGTTACAAATAAAGCAATAGCATCACAAATTTCACAAATAAAG
CATTTTTTTCACTGCATTCTAGTTGTGGTTTGTCCAAACTCATCAATGTATCTTATCATGTCTGGATCTG
ATCACTGCTTGAGCCTAGCGATCGCCCTGCAGGGGAGATCCGAACCAGATAAGTGAAATCTAGTTCCAAA
CTATTTTGTCATTTTTAATTTTCGTATTAGCTTACGACGCTACACCCAGTTCCCATCTATTTTGTCACTC
TTCCCTAAATAATCCTTAAAAACTCCATTTCCACCCCTCCCAGTTCCCAACTATTTTGTCCGCCCACAGC
GGGGCATTTTTCTTCCTGTTATGTTTTTAATCAAACATCCTGCCAACTCCATGTGACAAACCGTCATCTT
CGGCTACTTTTTCTCTGTCACAGAATGAAAATTTTTCTGTCATCTCTTCGTTATTAATGTTTGTAATTGA
CTGAATATCAACGCTTATTTGCAGCCTGAATGGCGAATGGG
[124 nt withheld, positions 2422-2545]
C
[91 nt withheld, positions 2547-2637]
A
[49 nt withheld, positions 2639-2687]
CCTTTGACGTTGGAGTCCACGTTCTTT
[37 nt withheld, positions 2715-2751]
ACCCTATCTCGGTCTATTCTTTTGATTTATAAGGGATTTTGCCGATTTCGGCCTATTGGTTAAAAAATGA
GCTGATTTAACAAAAATTTAACGCGAATTTTAACAAACTATTAACGTTTACAATTTCAGGTGGCACTTTT
CGGGGAAATGTGCGCGGAACCCCTATTTGTTTATTTTTCTAAATACATTCAAATATGTATCCGCTCATGA
GACAATAACCCTGATAAATGCTTCAATACTATTGAAAAAGGAAGAGTATGAGTATTCAACATTTCCGTGT
CGCCCTTATTCCCTTTTTTGCGGCATTTTGCCTTCCTGTTTTTGCTCACCCAGAAACGCTGGTGAAAGTA
AAAGATGCTGAAGATCAGTTGGGTGCACGAGTGGGTTACATCGAACTGGATCTCAACAGCGGTAAGATCC
TTGAGAGTTTTCGCCCCGAAGAACGTTTTCCAATGATGAGCACTTTTAAAGTTCTGCTATGTGGCGCGGT
ATTATCCCGTATTGACGCCGGGCAAGAGCAACTCGGTCGCCGCATACACTATTCTCAGAATGACTTGGTT
GAGTACTCACCAGTCACAGAAAAGCATCTTACGGATGGCATGACAGTAAGAGAATTATGCAGTGCTGCCA
TAACCATGAGTGATAACACTGCGGCCAACTTACTTCTGACAACGATCGGAGGACCGAAGGAGCTAACCGC
TTTTTTGCACAACATGGGGGATCATGTAACTCGCCTTGATCGTTGGGAACCGGAGCTGAATGAAGCCATA
CCAAACGACGAGCGTGACACCACGATGCCTGTAGCAATGGCAACAACGTTGCGCAAACTATTAACTGGCG
AACTACTTACTCTAGCTTCCCGGCAACAATTAATAGACTGGATGGAGGCGGATAAAGTTGCAGGACCACT
TCTGCGCTCGGCCCTTCCGGCTGGCTGGTTTATTGCTGATAAATCTGGAGCCGGTGAGCGTGGGTCTCGC
GGTATCATTGCAGCACTGGGGCCAGATGGTAAGCCCTCCCGTATCGTAGTTATCTACACGACGGGGAGTC
AGGCAACTATGGATGAACGAAATAGACAGATCGCTGAGATAGGTGCCTCACTGATTAAGCATTGGTAACT
GTCAGACCAAGTTTACTCATATATACTTTAGATTGATTTAAAACTTCATTTTTAATTTAAAAGGATCTAG
GTGAAGATCCTTTTTGATAATCTCATGACCAAAATCCCTTAACGTGAGTTTTCGTTCCACTGAGCGTCAG
ACCCCGTAGAAAAGATCAAAGGATCTTCTTGAGATCCTTTTTTTCTGCGCGTAATCTGCTGCTTGCAAAC
AAAAAAACCACCGCTACCAGCGGTGGTTTGTTTGCCGGATCAAGAGCTACCAACTCTTTTTCCGAAGGTA
ACTGGCTTCAGCAGAGCGCAGATACCAAATACTGTCCTTCTAGTGTAGCCGTAGTTAGGCCACCACTTCA
AGAACTCTGTAGCACCGCCTACATACCTCGCTCTGCTAATCCTGTTACCAGTGGCTGCTGCCAGTGGCGA
TAAGTCGTGTCTTACCGGGTTGGACTCAAGACGATAGTTACCGGATAAGGCGCAGCGGTCGGGCTGAACG
GGGGGTTCGTGCACACAGCCCAGCTTGGAGCGAACGACCTACACCGAACTGAGATACCTACAGCGTGAGC
TATGAGAAAGCGCCACGCTTCCCGAAGGGAGAAAGGCGGACAGGTATCCGGTAAGCGGCAGGGTCGGAAC
AGGAGAGCGCACGAGGGAGCTTCCAGGGGGAAACGCCTGGTATCTTTATAGTCCTGTCGGGTTTCGCCAC
CTCTGACTTGAGCGTCGATTTTTGTGATGCTCGTCAGGGGGGCGGAGCCTATGGAAAAACGCCAGCAACG
CGGCCTTTTTACGGTTCCTGGCCTTTTGCTGGCCTTTTGCTCACATGTTCTTTCCTGCGTTATCCCCTGA
TTCTGTGGATAACCGTATTACCGCCTTTGAGTGAGCTGATACCGCTCGCCGCAGCCGAACGACCGAGCGC
AGCGAGTCAGTGAGCGAGGAAGCGGAAGAGGCGCGCCATGCGGTATTTTCTCCTTACGCATCTGTGCGGT
ATTTCACACCGCATATATGGTGCACTCTCAGTACAATCTGCTCTGATGCCGCATAGTTAAGCCAGTATAC
ACTCCGCTATCGCTACGTGACTGGGTCATGGCTGCGCCCCGACACCCGCCAACACCCGCTGACGCGCCCT
GACGGGCTTGTCTGCTCCCGGCATCCGCTTACAGACAAGCTGTGACCGTCTCCGGGAGCTGCATGTGTCA
GAGGTTTTCACCGTCATCACCGAAACGCGCGAGGCAGCTGCGGTAAAGCTCATCAGCGTGGTCGTGAAGC
GATTCACAGATGTCTGCCTGTTCATCCGCGTCCAGCTCGTTGAGTTTCTCCAGAAGCGTTAATGTCTGGC
TTCTGATAAAGCGGGCCATGTTAAGGGCGGTTTTTTCCTGTTTGGTCACTGATGCCTCCGTGTAAGGGGG
ATTTCTGTTCATGGGGGTAATGATACCGATGAAACGAGAGAGGATGCTCACGATACGGGTTACTGATGAT
GAACATGCCCGGTTACTGGAACGTTGTGAGGGTAAACAACTGGCGGTATGGATGCGGCGGGACCAG
