>Addgene plasmid #48295 | pFastBac His6 TEV cloning vector with BioBrick polycistronic restriction sites (11B) | addgene partial sequence | sequence record 71608 | SV40pA-R 5'-GAAATTTGTGATGCTATTGC-3'
TTATAAGCTGCAATAAACAAGTTAACAACAACAATTGCATTCATTTTATGTTTCAGGTTCAGGGGGAGGT
GTGGGAGGTTTTTTAAAGCAAGTAAAACCTCTACAAATGTGGTATGGCTGATTATGATCCTCTAGTACTT
CTCGACAAGCTTGGTACCGCATGCCTCGAGTGCGGCCCCTAGGAGATCATGAGGCCCCTAGGAGATCATG
AGGCCGCAAGCTTGTCGACGGCGCTCGAATTCGGATCCGTTATCCACTTCCAATATTGGATTGGAAGTAC
AGGTTTTCATGGTGATGGTGATGGTGAGAAGAACCCATCGGACCGGGATCCGCGCCCGATGGTGGGACGG
TATGAATAATCCGGAATAGTTATAGGTTTTTTTATTACAAAACTGTTACGAAAACAGTAAAATACTTATT
TATTTGCGAGATGGTTATCATTTTTAATTAAGCGGCCGCTAATTATCTCCATGATCTATTAATAGTCCGG
AGTATACGTAGCCAACCACTAGAACTATAGCTAGAGTCCTGGGCGAACAAACGATGCTCGCCTTCCAGAA
AACCGAGGATGCGAACCACTTCATCCGGGGTCAGCACCACCGGCAAGCGCCGCGACGGCCGAGGTCTTCC
GATCTCCTGAAGCCAGGGCAGATCCGTGCACAGCACCTTGCCGTAGAAGAACAGCAAGGCCGCCAATGCC
TGACGATGCGTGGAGACCGAAACCTTGCGCTCGTTCGCCAGCCAGGACAGAAATGCCTCGACTTCGCTGC
TGCCCAAGGTTGCCGGGTGACGCACACCGTGGAAACGGATGAAGGCACGAACCCAGTTGACATAAGCCTG
TTCGGTTCGTAAACTGTAATGCAAGTAGCGTATGCGCTCACGCAACTGGTCCAGAACCTTGACCGAACGC
AGCGGTGGTAACGGCGCAGTGGCGGTTTTCATGGCTTGTTATGACTGTTTTTTTGTACAGTCTATGCCTC
GGGCATCCAAGCAGCAAGCGCGTTACGCCGTGGGTCGATGTTT
